Addgene plasmid #72229: pHRdSV40-K560-24xGCN4_v4
Purpose: A fusion of the Kinesin-1 motor domain (amino acids 1-560) to the v4 SunTag peptide array
Depositing lab: Ron Vale. Depositing organization: University of California, San Francisco (UCSF). Publication: A Protein-Tagging System for Signal Amplification in Gene Expression and Fluorescence Imaging. Tanenbaum ME, Gilbert LA, Qi LS, Weissman JS, Vale RD. Cell. 2014 Oct 8. pii: S0092-8674(14)01227-6. doi: 10.1016/j.cell.2014.09.039. PubMed 25307933.
Backbone
  Vector backbone: pHR
  Vector type: Mammalian Expression, Lentiviral
Growth in bacteria
  Bacterial resistance: Ampicillin, 100 μg/mL
  Growth temperature: 37°C
  Growth strain: NEB Stable
  Copy number: High Copy
Gene/Insert
  Gene/Insert name: K560 kinesin
Terms and licenses: Academic/Nonprofit Terms; Industry Terms: Not Available to Industry
How to cite: pHRdSV40-K560-24xGCN4_v4 was a gift from Ron Vale (Addgene plasmid # 72229 ; http://n2t.net/addgene:72229 ; RRID:Addgene_72229)
