[The description below was written by a language model from this plasmid's Addgene catalogue record and pLannotate feature annotations shown in this document.]
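Description:
pHRdSV40-K560-24xGCN4_v4 is an HIV-1-based lentiviral transfer plasmid on the pHR backbone, intended for expression in mammalian cells either by direct transfection or after packaging into lentiviral particles. In bacteria it is maintained through a high-copy ColE1/pUC-type origin and selected with ampicillin via the β-lactamase gene. The two annotated sequence records are the same 11,441-nt molecule in opposite orientations. The viral portion comprises a truncated 5' LTR, the Ψ packaging signal with a gag fragment, the Rev response element for Rev-dependent nuclear export of the genomic RNA, the cPPT/CTS, and a self-inactivating ΔU3 3' LTR, which leaves expression from the integrated provirus dependent on the internal promoter. No WPRE is annotated. Outside the LTRs the backbone retains legacy sequences, including an SV40 enhancer/promoter followed by E. coli gpt fragments, SV40 small t intron and polyadenylation sequences, pBR322 remnants (partial TcR, rop, bom) and an SP6 promoter.

The payload is driven by a short SV40 early promoter annotated without the enhancer, which fits the "dSV40" in the name and suggests a weakened promoter for low expression, although the record does not state this explicitly. It directs a human KIF5B (kinesin-1) fragment covering amino acids 1–560, the K560 motor construct, fused at its C-terminus to an array of 24 GCN4_v4 peptides. The annotation software marks only a few of these repeats. The v4 peptide is a solubility-optimised SunTag epitope that recruits an scFv-GFP fusion supplied from a separate construct, so each kinesin molecule gathers many fluorophores. This signal amplification supports bright imaging of individual motors moving along microtubules in living cells.
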