Features (pLannotate 1.2.2; 32 found; start..end, strand, type, name):
      1..329     -  LTR            3' LTR (fragment): 3' long terminal repeat (LTR) from HIV-1
    497..631     -  polyA_signal   SV40 poly(A) signal: SV40 polyadenylation signal
    654..737     -  CDS            large T antigen (fragment): large T antigen from SV40 (simian virus 40)
   1056..1076    -  CDS            SV40 NLS: nuclear localization signal of SV40 (simian virus 40) large T antigen
   1206..1271    -  intron         small t intron: SV40 (simian virus 40) small t antigen intron
   1273..1347    -  CDS            small t antigen (fragment): SV40 (simian virus 40) small t antigen
   1351..1656    -  CDS            frsA (fragment): FRSA_ECOLI - Also known as yafA. Experimental evidence at protein level: Swiss-Prot protein existence level 1. Catalyzes the hydrolysis of esters (PubMed:15808744). Displays esterase activity toward pNP-butyrate (PubMed:15808744). May stimulate mixed-acid fermentation by acting as a fermentation/respiration switch that down-regulates respiration and up- regulates fermentation rates (PubMed:15169777). From Escherichia coli (strain K12).
   1751..2086    -  CDS            gpt (fragment): XGPT_ECOLI - Also known as gpp, gxu. Experimental evidence at protein level: Swiss-Prot protein existence level 1. Purine salvage pathway enzyme that catalyzes the transfer of the ribosyl-5-phosphate group from 5-phospho-alpha-D-ribose 1- diphosphate (PRPP) to the N9 position of the 6-oxopurines guanine and xanthine to form the corresponding ribonucleotides GMP (guanosine 5'- monophosphate) and XMP (xanthosine 5'-monophosphate), with the release of PPi. To a lesser extent, also acts on hypoxanthine (PubMed:9100006, PubMed:3886014). Does not ribophosphorylate adenine (PubMed:3886014). From Esch
   2086..2205    -  CDS            gpt (fragment): XGPT_ECOLI - Also known as gpp, gxu. Experimental evidence at protein level: Swiss-Prot protein existence level 1. Purine salvage pathway enzyme that catalyzes the transfer of the ribosyl-5-phosphate group from 5-phospho-alpha-D-ribose 1- diphosphate (PRPP) to the N9 position of the 6-oxopurines guanine and xanthine to form the corresponding ribonucleotides GMP (guanosine 5'- monophosphate) and XMP (xanthosine 5'-monophosphate), with the release of PPi. To a lesser extent, also acts on hypoxanthine (PubMed:9100006, PubMed:3886014). Does not ribophosphorylate adenine (PubMed:3886014). From Esch
   2405..2734    -  promoter       SV40 promoter: SV40 enhancer and early promoter
   2741..2797    -  CDS            lacI (fragment): lac repressor; lacI; The lac repressor binds to the lac operator to inhibit transcription in E. coli. This inhibition can be relieved by adding lactose or isopropyl-β-D-thiogalactopyranoside (IPTG).
   2980..3568    -  rep_origin     ori: high-copy-number ColE1/pMB1/pBR322/pUC origin of replication
   3739..4599    -  CDS            AmpR: β-lactamase; bla; confers resistance to ampicillin, carbenicillin, and related antibiotics
   4600..4704    -  promoter       AmpR promoter: bla
   4799..4834    +  CDS            rop (fragment): Rop protein, which maintains plasmids at low copy number; rop
   4936..4984    +  misc_feature   bom (fragment): basis of mobility region from pBR322
   4985..5264    -  CDS            TcR (fragment): tetracycline efflux protein; tet; confers resistance to tetracycline
   5492..5510    +  promoter       SP6 promoter: promoter for bacteriophage SP6 RNA polymerase
   5535..5768    -  LTR            3' LTR (ΔU3): self-inactivating 3' long terminal repeat (LTR) from HIV-1
   5770..5838    -  CDS            nef (fragment): NEF_HV1Z2 - Experimental evidence at protein level: Swiss-Prot protein existence level 1. Extracellular Nef protein targets CD4(+) T-lymphocytes for apoptosis by interacting with CXCR4 surface receptors. From Human immunodeficiency virus type 1 group M subtype D (isolate Z2/CDC-Z34) (HIV-1).
   6892..6914    -  CDS            GCN4_v4 (fragment): GCN4 peptide optimized to improve solubility while preserving binding to an scFv-GFP fusion protein (Tanenbaum et al., 2014)
   7183..7206    -  CDS            GCN4_v4 (fragment): GCN4 peptide optimized to improve solubility while preserving binding to an scFv-GFP fusion protein (Tanenbaum et al., 2014)
   7524..7580    -  CDS            GCN4_v4: GCN4 peptide optimized to improve solubility while preserving binding to an scFv-GFP fusion protein (Tanenbaum et al., 2014)
   7632..9311    -  CDS            KIF5B (fragment): KINH_HUMAN - Also known as KNS, KNS1. Experimental evidence at protein level: Swiss-Prot protein existence level 1. Microtubule-dependent motor required for normal distribution of mitochondria and lysosomes. Can induce formation of neurite-like membrane protrusions in non-neuronal cells in a ZFYVE27-dependent manner (By similarity). Regulates centrosome and nuclear positioning during mitotic entry. During the G2 phase of the cell cycle in a BICD2- dependent manner, antagonizes dynein function and drives the separation of nuclei and centrosomes (PubMed:20386726). Required for anterograde axonal
   9327..9537    -  promoter       SV40 promoter: SV40 early promoter
   9540..9564    +  misc_feature   MCS (fragment): pBluescript multiple cloning site
   9604..9721    -  misc_feature   cPPT/CTS: central polypurine tract and central termination sequence of HIV-1
   9758..9858    -  CDS            Rev (fragment): human immunodeficiency virus 1 (HIV-1) Rev protein; rev; enhances nuclear export of unspliced and incompletely spliced viral mRNAs
  10235..10468   -  misc_feature   RRE: The Rev response element (RRE) of HIV-1 allows for Rev-dependent mRNA export from the nucleus to the cytoplasm.
  10643..10981   -  CDS            HIV-1 gag (fragment): gag protein from human immunodeficiency virus 1; gag
  10965..11090   -  misc_feature   HIV-1 Ψ: packaging signal of human immunodeficiency virus type 1
  11137..11394   -  LTR            5' LTR (truncated): truncated 5' long terminal repeat (LTR) from HIV-1
>Addgene plasmid #72229 | pHRdSV40-K560-24xGCN4_v4 | addgene full sequence | sequence record 457430 | Addgene NGS Result
GCAGTTCTTGAAGTACTCCGGATGCAGCTCTCGGGCCACGTGATGAAATGCTAGGCGGCTGTCAAACCTC
CACTCTAACACTTCTCTCTCCGGGTCATCCATCCCATGCAGGCTCACAGGGTGTAACAAGCTGGTGTTCT
CTCCTTTATTGGCCTCTTCTACCTTATCTGGCTCAACTGGTACTAGCTTGTAGCACCATCCAAAGGTCAG
TGGATATCTGACCCCTGGCCCTGGTGTGTAGTTCTGCTAATCAGGGAAGTAGCCTTGTGTGTGGTAGATC
CACAGATCAAGGATATCTTGTCTTCTTTGGGAGTGAATTAGCCCTTCCAACTACTAAGTTTGTAGTACAT
ATTTAACAAATACAATTTCTTTAAAATGAAAATAATTCAGAGGAATCACAGGTTTAGAGTAAATGAAACC
ACAGGTAATTGGCAGTGGTAATAGGGTATGGGGTGGGAAGTTTGGGATGATTTTGGTTAGCTTGAGTTAT
CCAGTTGATCCAGACATGATAAGATACATTGATGAGTTTGGACAAACCACAACTAGAATGCAGTGAAAAA
AATGCTTTATTTGTGAAATTTGTGATGCTATTGCTTTATTTGTAACCATTATAAGCTGCAATAAACAAGT
TAACAACAACAATTGCATTCATTTTATGTTTCAGGTTCAGGGGGAGGTGTGGGAGGTTTTTTAAAGCAAG
TAAAACCTCTACAAATGTGGTATGGCTGATTATGATCTCTAGTCAAGGCACTATACATCAAATATTCCTT
ATTAACCCCTTTACAAATTAAAAAGCTAAAGGTACACAATTTTTGAGCATAGTTATTAATAGCAGACACT
CTATGCCTGTGTGGAGTAAGAAAAAACAGTATGTTATGATTATAACTGTTATGCCTACTTATAAAGGTTA
CAGAATATTTTTCCATAATTTTCTTGTATAGCAGTGCAGCTTTTTCCTTTGTGGTGTAAATAGCAAAGCA
AGCAAGAGTTCTATTACTAAACACAGCATGACTCAAAAAACTTAGCAATTCTGAAGGAAAGTCCTTGGGG
TCTTCTACCTTTCTCTTCTTTTTTGGAGGAGTAGAATGTTGAGAGTCAGCAGTAGCCTCATCATCACTAG
ATGGCATTTCTTCTGAGCAAAACAGGTTTTCCTCATTAAAGGCATTCCACCACTGCTCCCATTCATCAGT
TCCATAGGTTGGAATCTAAAATACACAAACAATTAGAATCAGTAGTTTAACACATTATACACTTAAAAAT
TTTATATTTACCTTAGAGCTTTAAATCTCTGTAGGTAGTTTGTCCAATTATGTCACACCACAGAAGTAAG
GTTCCTTCACAAAGATCCGGGGCCCACTCATAAATCCAGTTGCCGCCACGGTAGCCAATCACCGTATCGT
ATAAATCATCGTCGGTACGTTCGGCATCGCTCATCACAATACGTGCCTGGACGTCGAGGATTTCGCGTGG
GTCAATGCCGCGCCAGATCCACATCAGACGGTTAATCATGCGATACCAGTGAGGGATGGTTTTACCATCA
AGGGCCGACTGCACAGGCGGTTGTGCGCCGTGATTAAAGCGGCGGACTAGCGTCGAGGTTTCAGGATGTT
TAAAGCGGGGTTTGAACAGGGTTTCGCTCAGGTTTGCCTGTGTCATGGATGCAGCCTCCAGAATACTTAC
TGGAAACTATTGTAACCCGCCTGAAGTTAAAAAGAACAACGCCCGGCAGTGCCAGGCGTTGAAAAGATTA
GCGACCGGAGATTGGCGGGACGAATACGACGCCCATATCCCACGGCTGTTCAATCCAGGTATCTTGCGGG
ATATCAACAACATAGTCATCAACCAGCGGACGACCAGCCGGTTTTGCGAAGATGGTGACAAAGTGCGCTT
TTGGATACATTTCACGAATCGCAACCGCAGTACCACCGGTATCCACCAGGTCATCAATAACGATGAAGCC
TTCGCCATCGCCTTCTGCGCGTTTCAGCACTTTAAGCTCGCGCTGGTTGTCGTGATCGTAGCTGGAAATA
CAAACGGTATCGACATGACGAATACCCAGTTCACGCGCCAGTAACGCACCCGGTACAGACCGCCACGGCT
TACGGCAATAATGCCTTTCCATTGTTCAGAAGGCATCAGTCGGCTTGCGAGTTTACGTGCATGGATCTGC
AACATGTCCCAGGTGACGATGTATTTTTCGCTCATGTGAAGTGTCCCAGCCTGTTTATCTACGGCTTAAA
AAGTGTTCGAGGGGAAAATAGGTTGCGCGAGATTATAGAGATCTGGCGCACTAAAAACCAGTATTTCACA
TGAGTCCGCGTCTTTTTACGCACTGCCTCTCCCTGACGCGGGATAAAGTGGTATTCTCAAACATATCTCG
CAAGCCTGTCTTGTGTCCAAGCTTTTTGCAAAAGCCTAGGCCTCCAAAAAAGCCTCCTCACTACTTCTGG
AATAGCTCAGAGGCCGAGGCGGCCTCGGCCTCTGCATAAATAAAAAAAATTAGTCAGCCATGGGGCGGAG
AATGGGCGGAACTGGGCGGAGTTAGGGGCGGGATGGGCGGAGTTAGGGGCGGGACTATGGTTGCTGACTA
ATTGAGATGCATGCTTTGCATACTTCTGCCTGCTGGGGAGCCTGGGGACTTTCCACACCTGGTTGCTGAC
TAATTGAGATGCATGCTTTGCATACTTCTGCCTGCTGGGGAGCCTGGGGACTTTCCACACCCTAACTGAC
ACACATTCCACAGCTGCATTAATGAATCGGCCAACGCGCGGGGAGAGGCGGTTTGCGTATTGGGCGCTCT
TCCGCTTCCTCGCTCACTGACTCGCTGCGCTCGGTCGTTCGGCTGCGGCGAGCGGTATCAGCTCACTCAA
AGGCGGTAATACGGTTATCCACAGAATCAGGGGATAACGCAGGAAAGAACATGTGAGCAAAAGGCCAGCA
AAAGGCCAGGAACCGTAAAAAGGCCGCGTTGCTGGCGTTTTTCCATAGGCTCCGCCCCCCTGACGAGCAT
CACAAAAATCGACGCTCAAGTCAGAGGTGGCGAAACCCGACAGGACTATAAAGATACCAGGCGTTTCCCC
CTGGAAGCTCCCTCGTGCGCTCTCCTGTTCCGACCCTGCCGCTTACCGGATACCTGTCCGCCTTTCTCCC
TTCGGGAAGCGTGGCGCTTTCTCATAGCTCACGCTGTAGGTATCTCAGTTCGGTGTAGGTCGTTCGCTCC
AAGCTGGGCTGTGTGCACGAACCCCCCGTTCAGCCCGACCGCTGCGCCTTATCCGGTAACTATCGTCTTG
AGTCCAACCCGGTAAGACACGACTTATCGCCACTGGCAGCAGCCACTGGTAACAGGATTAGCAGAGCGAG
GTATGTAGGCGGTGCTACAGAGTTCTTGAAGTGGTGGCCTAACTACGGCTACACTAGAAGAACAGTATTT
GGTATCTGCGCTCTGCTGAAGCCAGTTACCTTCGGAAAAAGAGTTGGTAGCTCTTGATCCGGCAAACAAA
CCACCGCTGGTAGCGGTGGTTTTTTTGTTTGCAAGCAGCAGATTACGCGCAGAAAAAAAGGATCTCAAGA
AGATCCTTTGATCTTTTCTACGGGGTCTGACGCTCAGTGGAACGAAAACTCACGTTAAGGGATTTTGGTC
ATGAGATTATCAAAAAGGATCTTCACCTAGATCCTTTTAAATTAAAAATGAAGTTTTAAATCAATCTAAA
GTATATATGAGTAAACTTGGTCTGACAGTTACCAATGCTTAATCAGTGAGGCACCTATCTCAGCGATCTG
TCTATTTCGTTCATCCATAGTTGCCTGACTCCCCGTCGTGTAGATAACTACGATACGGGAGGGCTTACCA
TCTGGCCCCAGTGCTGCAATGATACCGCGAGACCCACGCTCACCGGCTCCAGATTTATCAGCAATAAACC
AGCCAGCCGGAAGGGCCGAGCGCAGAAGTGGTCCTGCAACTTTATCCGCCTCCATCCAGTCTATTAATTG
TTGCCGGGAAGCTAGAGTAAGTAGTTCGCCAGTTAATAGTTTGCGCAACGTTGTTGCCATTGCTACAGGC
ATCGTGGTGTCACGCTCGTCGTTTGGTATGGCTTCATTCAGCTCCGGTTCCCAACGATCAAGGCGAGTTA
CATGATCCCCCATGTTGTGCAAAAAAGCGGTTAGCTCCTTCGGTCCTCCGATCGTTGTCAGAAGTAAGTT
GGCCGCAGTGTTATCACTCATGGTTATGGCAGCACTGCATAATTCTCTTACTGTCATGCCATCCGTAAGA
TGCTTTTCTGTGACTGGTGAGTACTCAACCAAGTCATTCTGAGAATAGTGTATGCGGCGACCGAGTTGCT
CTTGCCCGGCGTCAATACGGGATAATACCGCGCCACATAGCAGAACTTTAAAAGTGCTCATCATTGGAAA
ACGTTCTTCGGGGCGAAAACTCTCAAGGATCTTACCGCTGTTGAGATCCAGTTCGATGTAACCCACTCGT
GCACCCAACTGATCTTCAGCATCTTTTACTTTCACCAGCGTTTCTGGGTGAGCAAAAACAGGAAGGCAAA
ATGCCGCAAAAAAGGGAATAAGGGCGACACGGAAATGTTGAATACTCATACTCTTCCTTTTTCAATATTA
TTGAAGCATTTATCAGGGTTATTGTCTCATGAGCGGATACATATTTGAATGTATTTAGAAAAATAAACAA
ATAGGGGTTCCGCGCACATTTCCCCGAAAAGTGCCACCTGACGTCTAAGAAACCATTATTATCATGACAT
TAACCTATAAAAATAGGCGTATCACGAGGCCCTTTCGTCTCGCGCGTTTCGGTGATGACGGTGAAAACCT
CTGACACATGCAGCTCCCGGAGACGGTCACAGCTTGTCTGTAAGCGGATGCCGGGAGCAGACAAGCCCGT
CAGGGCGCGTCAGCGGGTGTTGGCGGGTGTCGGGGCTGGCTTAACTATGCGGCATCAGAGCAGATTGTAC
TGAGAGTGCACCATTCGACGCTCTCCCTTATGCGACTCCTGCATTAGGAAGCAGCCCAGTAGTAGGTTGA
GGCCGTTGAGCACCGCCGCCGCAAGGAATGGTGCATGCAAGGAGATGGCGCCCAACAGTCCCCCGGCCAC
GGGGCCTGCCACCATACCCACGCCGAAACAAGCGCTCATGAGCCCGAAGTGGCGAGCCCGATCTTCCCCA
TCGGTGATGTCGGCGATATAGGCGCCAGCAACCGCACCTGTGGCGCCGGTGATGCCGGCCACGATGCGTC
CGGCGTAGAGGATCTGGCTAGCGATGACCCTGCTGATTGGTTCGCTGACCATTTCCGGGTGCGGGACGGC
GTTACCAGAAACTCAGAAGGTTCGTCCAACCAAACCGACTCTGACGGCAGTTTACGAGAGAGATGATAGG
GTCTGCTTCAGTAAGCCAGATGCTACACAATTAGGCTTGTACATATTGTCGTTAGAACGCGGCTACAATT
AATACATAACCTTATGTATCATACACATACGATTTAGGTGACACTATAGAATACACGGAATTAATTCTAG
ATGCTGCTAGAGATTTTCCACACTGACTAAAAGGGTCTGAGGGATCTCTAGTTACCAGAGTCACACAACA
GACGGGCACACACTACTTGAAGCACTCAAGGCAAGCTTTATTGAGGCTTAAGCAGTGGGTTCCCTAGTTA
GCCAGAGAGCTCCCAGGCTCAGATCTGGTCTAACCAGAGAGACCCAGTACAAGCAAAAAGCAGATCTTGT
CTTCGTTGGGAGTGAATTAGCCCTTCCAGTCCCCCCTTTTCTTTTAAAAAGTGGCTAAGATCTACAGCTG
CCTTGTAAGTCATTGGTCTTAAAGGTACCGGTGCGGCCGCTGACCCGAGCCAGAACCCTTTTTAAGTCGG
GCTACTTCATTCTCGAGATGATAATTTTTCGACAGAAGTTCCTCACCACTGCCACTTCCCTTTTTTAAAC
GTGCAACCTCATTTTCCAAATGATAATCTTTTGAGAGCAGTTCTTCGCCTGATCCTGATCCTTTCTTCAA
ACGTGCAACTTCGTTTTCCAGGTGGTAATTCTTACTGAGTAGTTCCTCACCTGATCCGGACCCCTTTTTA
AGTCTTGCAACCTCATTTTCAAGATGATAGTTCTTCGACAGGAGTTCCTCCCCACTGCCGGAGCCCTTCT
TTAGTCGAGCCACCTCGTTCTCGAGATGATAATTCTTAGATAGTAACTCTTCCCCGCTCCCGCTCCCTTT
CTTCAAGCGCGCCACCTCATTTTCCAAGTGGTAGTTCTTGCTCAAGAGCTCTTCCCCGCTCCCCGAGCCT
TTCTTCAAGCGGGCGACTTCATTCTCTAAGTGGTAGTTCTTCGATAAGAGCTCCTCCCCGCTGCCGCTCC
CTTTCTTGAGCCTTGCCACTTCGTTCTCCAAGTGGTAATTTTTGCTCAATAACTCTTCGCCGCTCCCACT
CCCTTTTTTGAGCCTGGCGACTTCATTTTCCAAGTGGTAGTTTTTACTCAACAATTCCTCCCCCGACCCC
GAGCCTTTCTTGAGCCTGGCGACTTCGTTCTCCAAATGATAATTCTTGCTGAGCAATTCCTCGCCGCTCC
CCGACCCTTTCTTCAATCTCGCGACCTCATTCTCCAAGTGGTAGTTCTTGCTCAAGAGTTCCTCCCCGCT
GCCACTGCCCTTTTTCAACCTGGCGACCTCATTTTCGAGGTGGTAGTTCTTCGATAAGAGTTCTTCGCCC
GAGCCCGAGCCTTTCTTTAAGCGCGCGACTTCGTTCTCTAAATGATAGTTTTTGCTCAATAACTCCTCGC
CCGACCCGCTCCCCTTTTTCAACCTCGCGACCTCATTTTCCAAGTGGTAGTTTTTCGAGAGCAACTCCTC
GCCTGAGCCTGAGCCCTTTTTGAGCCTAGCAACTTCGTTCTCAAGATGATAATTTTTCGATAGCAACTCT
TCGCCAGAACCACTCCCCTTTTTTAGTCTCGCTACCTCATTTTCCAGATGATAATTTTTACTCAGTAATT
CTTCACCCGACCCTGAACCTTTCTTTAATCGAGCTACTTCGTTTTCGAGGTGGTAATTCTTTGAAAGTAG
TTCCTCACCACTGCCCGATCCCTTTTTTAATCGAGCGACCTCATTTTCAAGATGATAGTTCTTCGAGAGC
AGTTCCTCTCCTGAGCCGGAACCCTTCTTCAAACGCGCTACCTCGTTCTCAAGATGATAATTCTTGGATA
GTAGCTCTTCACCACTGCCACTTCCCTTTTTTAAGCGTGCCACCTCATTTTCGAGGTGGTAGTTTTTAGA
TAATAGCTCTTCTCCAGAACCACTGCCCTTTTTTAGCCGAGCCACTTCGTTTTCGAGATGATAATTTTTC
GAGAGTAACTCCTCACCCGATCCGGACCCTTTCTTTAGTCGTGCTACTTCGTTCTCCAAATGATAATTTT
TGCTCAGCAACTCCTCCCCACTTCCGCTCCCCTTTTTCAGTCTAGCTACCTCATTTTCCAGGTGGTAATT
CTTTGAAAGCAGTTCTTCTCCACTGCCAGAACCTTTCTTAAGACGAGCCACTTCGTTCTCAAGATGATAA
TTCTTGCTCAAAAGTTCTTCTCCTCCAGAACCTCCACCTCCAGATCCACCCGGACCGTTGGATCCGGTAC
CTTTTAGTAAAGATGCCATCATCTCAGCTGCTCGTTTTTTCTGGTGGTTGGTCATTTCCTTAAGTTTCTG
AAGCTCAGCATCTATACTCGCTAAAGTTGCCGATTCCTGATTCAATTCATCACTAAGCAATTCATATTCC
TTAGTTTTGTCTTCAACTTCCTGAGACTTCTGATCATAATTGACAGCAAGTTCTTCTAGGGCCTGTAAAA
CTTCTTTCACTTCTTCTTTAGAGGCATCATTTTCTGCTTGAAGGCGATTCAGCTCAGCTTGCATATTGTC
TTGATCCCTTCTGGTAGATGCCAAAAGCTCCTCCTGATCCAACATTTGCGTCTTCAGCTTCTCTACCAGT
TGACTTTGCTGGTTAATTTCTTCATCCTTGTCATCAAGCTGTTTGTATAATTTAGCAATTTCTTCTTCAC
ACTTTCTTCTTTCAGCATCAGTAAAATTTCCTATAACTCCAATTGCGGTTGCTGGTTTATCATTGGTAAG
AGTAATATCTTTATCCACTGTGAAAGCTTCCAAGTTGGCTTTCTCTTTGTCAAACTGTTCATCAATAGGC
ACCGTCTCCCCATTACGCCATCTGTTGAGCTCATTTTCAAGCCACTGAATAGTGTTCCGCAGGATCTTAT
TTTTTTCTTTTTCTTTTTCATACTTCTTTTTCCACTGTTCTGCAGTTAACTCCACATTGACACAAACTGT
GTTCTTAATTGTTTTGGCCCTTTGGCCAAATAAGAGTGTAGATTTTGTTTCAGACTCATTGTATGATGAT
GGAGAGCAGCAAATTACAATAGTGGTTCTACAGTTGCCACCTAATGAATCTTGAAGGATTCTTGTCATTT
TACTATCTCGATATGGAACATAAGTACTACCCTCAGCCAAAGCAGAAATAACATTTCCAAGAGCAGAAAG
TGACTTGTTGATGTTTTTAGCTTCATCCAGCACAGCACCTTCAGCTCCAGTTTTACTAACCTTTTCACTA
CCAGCTAAATCAACTAGATAAAGTTTTCCACTCAGCTTTTGTTCCGTTTGTGTGTTCTCTTGTTTGACAT
TAATAAGAAATATACTGTGACTCCTAGAGCTATGTTCATTCATATTTGTAACTGCTACATGTCTGTTGGA
TTTTCCTTCATCTATGGTATCCATAACTTCATCTGGACTACATACAAAACGCTCTGTGCACCCCTTTACA
TAGGGAACTCGGTTTTTGTCTTCATGAACTGAAAGGTTGGTCTTTGAAACATCTAACAGGTCCCTTATCT
TATCCAAATATATTTCAAAATATGAAACCTTAATATGAAATTCCAAATTTTCATCCATGGAGTAAATATA
ATTAAAAATATCTTGCACTATTCTTGGAATAATTCCCATGCCTTCTGGATCATGAAGTTTACCCTCCATT
GTGTGTGTCTTCCCAGAGGATGTTTGGCCGTATGCAAATATTGTTCCATTATATCCTTCAAGTACATCTT
TAACAATCTTCTTTGCACAGTCATTATACACTTGCTCTTGAGATGTGCTTGACTGGAACACCCGATCAAA
TGCATAAGGCTTGGACGCGATCACGACCGTGTCTTCTCCCTGAAACTTGGCGATGTACTTGTCGCCGCGG
TTCACTTCAGACTCGTTGAGAGGTCTGAAGCGACACATCACTTTGATGTTGCACTCGGCCAGGTCCGCCA
TCATGGTGGCACGCGTAGCCTAGGCCTCCAAAAAAGCCTCCTCACTACTTCTGGAATAGCTCAGAGGCAG
AGGCGGCCTCGGCCTCTGCATAAATAAAAAAAATTAGTCAGCCATGGGGCGGAGAATGGGCGGAACTGGG
CGGAGTTAGGGGCGGGATGGGCGGAGTTAGGGGCGGGACTATGGTTGCTGACTAATTGAGATGCATGCTT
TGCATACTTCTGCCTGCCTGAATTCGATATCAAGCTTATCGATATCGATAAACTGGATCTCTGCTGTCCC
TGTAATAAACCCGAAAATTTTGAATTTTTGTAATTTGTTTTTGTAATTCTTTAGTTTGTATGTCTGTTGC
TATTATGTCTACTATTCTTTCCCCTGCACTGTACCCCCCAATCCCCCCTTTTCTTTTAAAATTGTGGATG
AATACTGCCATTTGGCGATACCGTCGAGATCCGTTCACTAATCGAATGGATCTGTCTCTGTCTCTCTCTC
CACCTTCTTCTTCTATTCCTTCGGGCCTGTCGGGTCCCCTCGGGGTTGGGAGGTGGGTCTGAAACGATAA
TGGTGAATATCCCTGCCTAACTCTATTCACTATAGAAAGTACAGCAAAAACTATTCTTAAACCTACCAAG
CCTCCTACTATCATTATGAATAATTTTATATACCACAGCCAATTTGTTATGTTAAACCAATTCCACAAAC
TTGCCCATTTATCTAATTCCAATAATTCTTGTTCATTCTTTTCTTGCTGGTTTTGCGATTCTTCAATTAA
GGAGTGTATTAAGCTTGTGTAATTGTTAATTTCTCTGTCCCACTCCATCCAGGTCGTGTGATTCCAAATC
TGTTCCAGAGATTTATTACTCCAACTAGCATTCCAAGGCACAGCAGTGGTGCAAATGAGTTTTCCAGAGC
AACCCCAAATCCCCAGGAGCTGTTGATCCTTTAGGTATCTTTCCACAGCCAGGATTCTTGCCTGGAGCTG
CTTGATGCCCCAGACTGTGAGTTGCAACAGATGCTGTTGCGCCTCAATAGCCCTCAGCAAATTGTTCTGC
TGCTGCACTATACCAGACAATAATTGTCTGGCCTGTACCGTCAGCGTCATTGACGCTGCGCCCATAGTGC
TTCCTGCTGCTCCCAAGAACCCAAGGAACAAAGCTCCTATTCCCACTGCTCTTTTTTCTCTCTGCACCAC
TCTTCTCTTTGCCTTGGTGGGTGCTACTCCTAATGGTTCAATTTTTACTACTTTATATTTATATAATTCA
CTTCTCCAATTGTCCCTCATATCTCCTCCTCCAGGTCTGAAGATCAGCGGCCGGCCGCTTGCTGTGCGGT
GGTCTTACTTTTGTTTTGCTCTTCCTCTATCTTGTCTAAAGCTTCCTTGGTGTCTTTTATCTCTATCCTT
TGATGCACACAATAGAGGGTTGCTACTGTATTATATAATGATCTAAGTTCTTCTGATCCTGTCTGAAGGG
ATGGTTGTAGCTGTCCCAGTATTTGTCTACAGCCTTCTGATGTTTCTAACAGGCCAGGATTAACTGCGAA
TCGTTCTAGCTCCCTGCTTGCCCATACTATATGTTTTAATTTATATTTTTTCTTTCCCCCTGGCCTTAAC
CGAATTTTTTCCCATCGCGATCTAATTCTCCCCCGCTTAATACTGACGCTCTCGCACCCATCTCTCTCCT
TCTAGCCTCCGCTAGTCAAAATTTTTGGCGTACTCACCAGTCGCCGCCCCTCGCCTCTTGCCGTGCGCGC
TTCAGCAAGCCGAGTCCTGCGTCGAGAGAGCTCCTCTGGTTTCCCTTTCGCTTTCAAGTCCCTGTTCGGG
CGCCACTGCTAGAGATTTTCCACACTGACTAAAAGGGTCTGAGGGATCTCTAGTTACCAGAGTCACACAA
CAGACGGGCACACACTACTTGAAGCACTCAAGGCAAGCTTTATTGAGGCTTAAGCAGTGGGTTCCCTAGT
TAGCCAGAGAGCTCCCAGGCTCAGATCTGGTCTAACCAGAGAGACCCAGTACAGGCAAAAAGCAGCTGCT
TATATGCAGGATCTGAGGGCTCGCCACTCCCCAGTCCCGCCCAGGCCACGCCTCCCTGGAAAGTCCCCAG
CGGAAAGTCCCTTGTAGCAAGCTCGATATCA
