Features (pLannotate 1.2.2; 32 found; start..end, strand, type, name):
     87..105     -  promoter       SP6 promoter: promoter for bacteriophage SP6 RNA polymerase
    333..612     +  CDS            TcR (fragment): tetracycline efflux protein; tet; confers resistance to tetracycline
    613..661     -  misc_feature   bom (fragment): basis of mobility region from pBR322
    763..798     -  CDS            rop (fragment): Rop protein, which maintains plasmids at low copy number; rop
    893..997     +  promoter       AmpR promoter: bla
    998..1858    +  CDS            AmpR: β-lactamase; bla; confers resistance to ampicillin, carbenicillin, and related antibiotics
   2029..2617    +  rep_origin     ori: high-copy-number ColE1/pMB1/pBR322/pUC origin of replication
   2800..2856    +  CDS            lacI (fragment): lac repressor; lacI; The lac repressor binds to the lac operator to inhibit transcription in E. coli. This inhibition can be relieved by adding lactose or isopropyl-β-D-thiogalactopyranoside (IPTG).
   2863..3192    +  promoter       SV40 promoter: SV40 enhancer and early promoter
   3392..3511    +  CDS            gpt (fragment): XGPT_ECOLI - Also known as gpp, gxu. Experimental evidence at protein level: Swiss-Prot protein existence level 1. Purine salvage pathway enzyme that catalyzes the transfer of the ribosyl-5-phosphate group from 5-phospho-alpha-D-ribose 1- diphosphate (PRPP) to the N9 position of the 6-oxopurines guanine and xanthine to form the corresponding ribonucleotides GMP (guanosine 5'- monophosphate) and XMP (xanthosine 5'-monophosphate), with the release of PPi. To a lesser extent, also acts on hypoxanthine (PubMed:9100006, PubMed:3886014). Does not ribophosphorylate adenine (PubMed:3886014). From Esch
   3511..3846    +  CDS            gpt (fragment): XGPT_ECOLI - Also known as gpp, gxu. Experimental evidence at protein level: Swiss-Prot protein existence level 1. Purine salvage pathway enzyme that catalyzes the transfer of the ribosyl-5-phosphate group from 5-phospho-alpha-D-ribose 1- diphosphate (PRPP) to the N9 position of the 6-oxopurines guanine and xanthine to form the corresponding ribonucleotides GMP (guanosine 5'- monophosphate) and XMP (xanthosine 5'-monophosphate), with the release of PPi. To a lesser extent, also acts on hypoxanthine (PubMed:9100006, PubMed:3886014). Does not ribophosphorylate adenine (PubMed:3886014). From Esch
   3941..4246    +  CDS            frsA (fragment): FRSA_ECOLI - Also known as yafA. Experimental evidence at protein level: Swiss-Prot protein existence level 1. Catalyzes the hydrolysis of esters (PubMed:15808744). Displays esterase activity toward pNP-butyrate (PubMed:15808744). May stimulate mixed-acid fermentation by acting as a fermentation/respiration switch that down-regulates respiration and up- regulates fermentation rates (PubMed:15169777). From Escherichia coli (strain K12).
   4250..4324    +  CDS            small t antigen (fragment): SV40 (simian virus 40) small t antigen
   4326..4391    +  intron         small t intron: SV40 (simian virus 40) small t antigen intron
   4521..4541    +  CDS            SV40 NLS: nuclear localization signal of SV40 (simian virus 40) large T antigen
   4860..4943    +  CDS            large T antigen (fragment): large T antigen from SV40 (simian virus 40)
   4966..5100    +  polyA_signal   SV40 poly(A) signal: SV40 polyadenylation signal
   5268..5597    +  CDS            nef (fragment): NEF_HV1BR - Experimental evidence at protein level: Swiss-Prot protein existence level 1. Extracellular Nef protein targets CD4(+) T-lymphocytes for apoptosis by interacting with CXCR4 surface receptors (PubMed:14990729). From Human immunodeficiency virus type 1 group M subtype B (isolate BRU/LAI) (HIV-1).
   5645..5902    +  LTR            5' LTR (truncated): truncated 5' long terminal repeat (LTR) from HIV-1
   5949..6074    +  misc_feature   HIV-1 Ψ: packaging signal of human immunodeficiency virus type 1
   6058..6396    +  CDS            HIV-1 gag (fragment): gag protein from human immunodeficiency virus 1; gag
   6571..6803    +  misc_feature   RRE: The Rev response element (RRE) of HIV-1 allows for Rev-dependent mRNA export from the nucleus to the cytoplasm.
   6775..7281    +  CDS            env (fragment): ENV_HV1H2 - Experimental evidence at protein level: Swiss-Prot protein existence level 1. [Transmembrane protein gp41]: Acts as a class I viral fusion protein. Under the current model, the protein has at least 3 conformational states: pre-fusion native state, pre-hairpin intermediate state, and post-fusion hairpin state. During fusion of viral and target intracellular membranes, the coiled coil regions (heptad repeats) assume a trimer-of-hairpins structure, positioning the fusion peptide in close proximity to the C-terminal region of the ectodomain. The formation of this structure appears to d
   7317..7434    +  misc_feature   cPPT/CTS: central polypurine tract and central termination sequence of HIV-1
   7474..7498    -  misc_feature   MCS (fragment): pBluescript multiple cloning site
   7501..7711    +  promoter       SV40 promoter: SV40 early promoter
   7727..9406    +  CDS            KIF5B (fragment): KINH_HUMAN - Also known as KNS, KNS1. Experimental evidence at protein level: Swiss-Prot protein existence level 1. Microtubule-dependent motor required for normal distribution of mitochondria and lysosomes. Can induce formation of neurite-like membrane protrusions in non-neuronal cells in a ZFYVE27-dependent manner (By similarity). Regulates centrosome and nuclear positioning during mitotic entry. During the G2 phase of the cell cycle in a BICD2- dependent manner, antagonizes dynein function and drives the separation of nuclei and centrosomes (PubMed:20386726). Required for anterograde axonal
   9458..9514    +  CDS            GCN4_v4: GCN4 peptide optimized to improve solubility while preserving binding to an scFv-GFP fusion protein (Tanenbaum et al., 2014)
   9832..9855    +  CDS            GCN4_v4 (fragment): GCN4 peptide optimized to improve solubility while preserving binding to an scFv-GFP fusion protein (Tanenbaum et al., 2014)
  10124..10146   +  CDS            GCN4_v4 (fragment): GCN4 peptide optimized to improve solubility while preserving binding to an scFv-GFP fusion protein (Tanenbaum et al., 2014)
  11200..11268   +  CDS            nef (fragment): NEF_HV1Z2 - Experimental evidence at protein level: Swiss-Prot protein existence level 1. Extracellular Nef protein targets CD4(+) T-lymphocytes for apoptosis by interacting with CXCR4 surface receptors. From Human immunodeficiency virus type 1 group M subtype D (isolate Z2/CDC-Z34) (HIV-1).
  11270..62      +  LTR            3' LTR (ΔU3) (across the origin): self-inactivating 3' long terminal repeat (LTR) from HIV-1
>Addgene plasmid #72229 | pHRdSV40-K560-24xGCN4_v4 | analyzer sequence | sequence record 131523
GTGTGACTCTGGTAACTAGAGATCCCTCAGACCCTTTTAGTCAGTGTGGAAAATCTCTAGCAGCATCTAG
AATTAATTCCGTGTATTCTATAGTGTCACCTAAATCGTATGTGTATGATACATAAGGTTATGTATTAATT
GTAGCCGCGTTCTAACGACAATATGTACAAGCCTAATTGTGTAGCATCTGGCTTACTGAAGCAGACCCTA
TCATCTCTCTCGTAAACTGCCGTCAGAGTCGGTTTGGTTGGACGAACCTTCTGAGTTTCTGGTAACGCCG
TCCCGCACCCGGAAATGGTCAGCGAACCAATCAGCAGGGTCATCGCTAGCCAGATCCTCTACGCCGGACG
CATCGTGGCCGGCATCACCGGCGCCACAGGTGCGGTTGCTGGCGCCTATATCGCCGACATCACCGATGGG
GAAGATCGGGCTCGCCACTTCGGGCTCATGAGCGCTTGTTTCGGCGTGGGTATGGTGGCAGGCCCCGTGG
CCGGGGGACTGTTGGGCGCCATCTCCTTGCATGCACCATTCCTTGCGGCGGCGGTGCTCAACGGCCTCAA
CCTACTACTGGGCTGCTTCCTAATGCAGGAGTCGCATAAGGGAGAGCGTCGAATGGTGCACTCTCAGTAC
AATCTGCTCTGATGCCGCATAGTTAAGCCAGCCCCGACACCCGCCAACACCCGCTGACGCGCCCTGACGG
GCTTGTCTGCTCCCGGCATCCGCTTACAGACAAGCTGTGACCGTCTCCGGGAGCTGCATGTGTCAGAGGT
TTTCACCGTCATCACCGAAACGCGCGAGACGAAAGGGCCTCGTGATACGCCTATTTTTATAGGTTAATGT
CATGATAATAATGGTTTCTTAGACGTCAGGTGGCACTTTTCGGGGAAATGTGCGCGGAACCCCTATTTGT
TTATTTTTCTAAATACATTCAAATATGTATCCGCTCATGAGACAATAACCCTGATAAATGCTTCAATAAT
ATTGAAAAAGGAAGAGTATGAGTATTCAACATTTCCGTGTCGCCCTTATTCCCTTTTTTGCGGCATTTTG
CCTTCCTGTTTTTGCTCACCCAGAAACGCTGGTGAAAGTAAAAGATGCTGAAGATCAGTTGGGTGCACGA
GTGGGTTACATCGAACTGGATCTCAACAGCGGTAAGATCCTTGAGAGTTTTCGCCCCGAAGAACGTTTTC
CAATGATGAGCACTTTTAAAGTTCTGCTATGTGGCGCGGTATTATCCCGTATTGACGCCGGGCAAGAGCA
ACTCGGTCGCCGCATACACTATTCTCAGAATGACTTGGTTGAGTACTCACCAGTCACAGAAAAGCATCTT
ACGGATGGCATGACAGTAAGAGAATTATGCAGTGCTGCCATAACCATGAGTGATAACACTGCGGCCAACT
TACTTCTGACAACGATCGGAGGACCGAAGGAGCTAACCGCTTTTTTGCACAACATGGGGGATCATGTAAC
TCGCCTTGATCGTTGGGAACCGGAGCTGAATGAAGCCATACCAAACGACGAGCGTGACACCACGATGCCT
GTAGCAATGGCAACAACGTTGCGCAAACTATTAACTGGCGAACTACTTACTCTAGCTTCCCGGCAACAAT
TAATAGACTGGATGGAGGCGGATAAAGTTGCAGGACCACTTCTGCGCTCGGCCCTTCCGGCTGGCTGGTT
TATTGCTGATAAATCTGGAGCCGGTGAGCGTGGGTCTCGCGGTATCATTGCAGCACTGGGGCCAGATGGT
AAGCCCTCCCGTATCGTAGTTATCTACACGACGGGGAGTCAGGCAACTATGGATGAACGAAATAGACAGA
TCGCTGAGATAGGTGCCTCACTGATTAAGCATTGGTAACTGTCAGACCAAGTTTACTCATATATACTTTA
GATTGATTTAAAACTTCATTTTTAATTTAAAAGGATCTAGGTGAAGATCCTTTTTGATAATCTCATGACC
AAAATCCCTTAACGTGAGTTTTCGTTCCACTGAGCGTCAGACCCCGTAGAAAAGATCAAAGGATCTTCTT
GAGATCCTTTTTTTCTGCGCGTAATCTGCTGCTTGCAAACAAAAAAACCACCGCTACCAGCGGTGGTTTG
TTTGCCGGATCAAGAGCTACCAACTCTTTTTCCGAAGGTAACTGGCTTCAGCAGAGCGCAGATACCAAAT
ACTGTCTTTCTAGTGTAGCCGTAGTTAGGCCACCACTTCAAGAACTCTGTAGCACCGCCTACATACCTCG
CTCTGCTAATCCTGTTACCAGTGGCTGCTGCCAGTGGCGATAAGTCGTGTCTTACCGGGTTGGACTCAAG
ACGATAGTTACCGGATAAGGCGCAGCGGTCGGGCTGAACGGGGGGTTCGTGCACACAGCCCAGCTTGGAG
CGAACGACCTACACCGAACTGAGATACCTACAGCGTGAGCTATGAGAAAGCGCCACGCTTCCCGAAGGGA
GAAAGGCGGACAGGTATCCGGTAAGCGGCAGGGTCGGAACAGGAGAGCGCACGAGGGAGCTTCCAGGGGG
AAACGCCTGGTATCTTTATAGTCCTGTCGGGTTTCGCCACCTCTGACTTGAGCGTCGATTTTTGTGATGC
TCGTCAGGGGGGCGGAGCCTATGGAAAAACGCCAGCAACGCGGCCTTTTTACGGTTCCTGGCCTTTTGCT
GGCCTTTTGCTCACATGTTCTTTCCTGCGTTATCCCCTGATTCTGTGGATAACCGTATTACCGCCTTTGA
GTGAGCTGATACCGCTCGCCGCAGCCGAACGACCGAGCGCAGCGAGTCAGTGAGCGAGGAAGCGGAAGAG
CGCCCAATACGCAAACCGCCTCTCCCCGCGCGTTGGCCGATTCATTAATGCAGCTGTGGAATGTGTGTCA
GTTAGGGTGTGGAAAGTCCCCAGGCTCCCCAGCAGGCAGAAGTATGCAAAGCATGCATCTCAATTAGTCA
GCAACCAGGTGTGGAAAGTCCCCAGGCTCCCCAGCAGGCAGAAGTATGCAAAGCATGCATCTCAATTAGT
CAGCAACCATAGTCCCGCCCCTAACTCCGCCCATCCCGCCCCTAACTCCGCCCAGTTCCGCCCATTCTCC
GCCCCATGGCTGACTAATTTTTTTTATTTATGCAGAGGCCGAGGCCGCCTCGGCCTCTGAGCTATTCCAG
AAGTAGTGAGGAGGCTTTTTTGGAGGCCTAGGCTTTTGCAAAAAGCTTGGACACAAGACAGGCTTGCGAG
ATATGTTTGAGAATACCACTTTATCCCGCGTCAGGGAGAGGCAGTGCGTAAAAAGACGCGGACTCATGTG
AAATACTGGTTTTTAGTGCGCCAGATCTCTATAATCTCGCGCAACCTATTTTCCCCTCGAACACTTTTTA
AGCCGTAGATAAACAGGCTGGGACACTTCACATGAGCGAAAAATACATCGTCACCTGGGACATGTTGCAG
ATCCATGCACGTAAACTCGCAAGCCGACTGATGCCTTCTGAACAATGGAAAGGCATTATTGCCGTAAGCC
GTGGCGGTCTGTACCGGGTGCGTTACTGGCGCGTGAACTGGGTATTCGTCATGTCGATACCGTTTGTATT
TCCAGCTACGATCACGACAACCAGCGCGAGCTTAAAGTGCTGAAACGCGCAGAAGGCGATGGCGAAGGCT
TCATCGTTATTGATGACCTGGTGGATACCGGTGGTACTGCGGTTGCGATTCGTGAAATGTATCCAAAAGC
GCACTTTGTCACCATCTTCGCAAAACCGGCTGGTCGTCCGCTGGTTGATGACTATGTTGTTGATATCCCG
CAAGATACCTGGATTGAACAGCCGTGGGATATGGGCGTCGTATTCGTCCCGCCAATCTCCGGTCGCTAAT
CTTTTCAACGCCTGGCACTGCCGGGCGTTGTTCTTTTTAACTTCAGGCGGGTTACAATAGTTTCCAGTAA
GTATTCTGGAGGCTGCATCCATGACACAGGCAAACCTGAGCGAAACCCTGTTCAAACCCCGCTTTAAACA
TCCTGAAACCTCGACGCTAGTCCGCCGCTTTAATCACGGCGCACAACCGCCTGTGCAGTCGGCCCTTGAT
GGTAAAACCATCCCTCACTGGTATCGCATGATTAACCGTCTGATGTGGATCTGGCGCGGCATTGACCCAC
GCGAAATCCTCGACGTCCAGGCACGTATTGTGATGAGCGATGCCGAACGTACCGACGATGATTTATACGA
TACGGTGATTGGCTACCGTGGCGGCAACTGGATTTATGAGTGGGCCCCGGATCTTTGTGAAGGAACCTTA
CTTCTGTGGTGTGACATAATTGGACAAACTACCTACAGAGATTTAAAGCTCTAAGGTAAATATAAAATTT
TTAAGTGTATAATGTGTTAAACTACTGATTCTAATTGTTTGTGTATTTTAGATTCCAACCTATGGAACTG
ATGAATGGGAGCAGTGGTGGAATGCCTTTAATGAGGAAAACCTGTTTTGCTCAGAAGAAATGCCATCTAG
TGATGATGAGGCTACTGCTGACTCTCAACATTCTACTCCTCCAAAAAAGAAGAGAAAGGTAGAAGACCCC
AAGGACTTTCCTTCAGAATTGCTAAGTTTTTTGAGTCATGCTGTGTTTAGTAATAGAACTCTTGCTTGCT
TTGCTATTTACACCACAAAGGAAAAAGCTGCACTGCTATACAAGAAAATTATGGAAAAATATTCTGTAAC
CTTTATAAGTAGGCATAACAGTTATAATCATAACATACTGTTTTTTCTTACTCCACACAGGCATAGAGTG
TCTGCTATTAATAACTATGCTCAAAAATTGTGTACCTTTAGCTTTTTAATTTGTAAAGGGGTTAATAAGG
AATATTTGATGTATAGTGCCTTGACTAGAGATCATAATCAGCCATACCACATTTGTAGAGGTTTTACTTG
CTTTAAAAAACCTCCCACACCTCCCCCTGAACCTGAAACATAAAATGAATGCAATTGTTGTTGTTAACTT
GTTTATTGCAGCTTATAATGGTTACAAATAAAGCAATAGCATCACAAATTTCACAAATAAAGCATTTTTT
TCACTGCATTCTAGTTGTGGTTTGTCCAAACTCATCAATGTATCTTATCATGTCTGGATCAACTGGATAA
CTCAAGCTAACCAAAATCATCCCAAACTTCCCACCCCATACCCTATTACCACTGCCAATTACCTAGTGGT
TTCATTTACTCTAAACCTGTGATTCCTCTGAATTATTTTCATTTTAAAGAAATTGTATTTGTTAAATATG
TACTACAAACTTAGTAGTTGGAAGGGCTAATTCACTCCCAAAGAAGACAAGATATCCTTGATCTGTGGAT
CTACCACACACAAGGCTACTTCCCTGATTAGCAGAACTACACACCAGGGCCAGGGGTCAGATATCCACTG
ACCTTTGGATGGTGCTACAAGCTAGTACCAGTTGAGCCAGATAAGGTAGAAGAGGCCAATAAAGGAGAGA
ACACCAGCTTGTTACACCCTGTGAGCCTGCATGGGATGGATGACCCGGAGAGAGAAGTGTTAGAGTGGAG
GTTTGACAGCCGCCTAGCATTTCATCACGTGGCCCGAGAGCTGCATCCGGAGTACTTCAAGAACTGCTGA
TATCGAGCTTGCTACAAGGGACTTTCCGCTGGGGACTTTCCAGGGAGGCGTGGCCTGGGCGGGACTGGGG
AGTGGCGAGCCCTCAGATCCTGCATATAAGCAGCTGCTTTTTGCCTGTACTGGGTCTCTCTGGTTAGACC
AGATCTGAGCCTGGGAGCTCTCTGGCTAACTAGGGAACCCACTGCTTAAGCCTCAATAAAGCTTGCCTTG
AGTGCTTCAAGTAGTGTGTGCCCGTCTGTTGTGTGACTCTGGTAACTAGAGATCCCTCAGACCCTTTTAG
TCAGTGTGGAAAATCTCTAGCAGTGGCGCCCGAACAGGGACTTGAAAGCGAAAGGGAAACCAGAGGAGCT
CTCTCGACGCAGGACTCGGCTTGCTGAAGCGCGCACGGCAAGAGGCGAGGGGCGGCGACTGGTGAGTACG
CCAAAAATTTTGACTAGCGGAGGCTAGAAGGAGAGAGATGGGTGCGAGAGCGTCAGTATTAAGCGGGGGA
GAATTAGATCGCGATGGGAAAAAATTCGGTTAAGGCCAGGGGGAAAGAAAAAATATAAATTAAAACATAT
AGTATGGGCAAGCAGGGAGCTAGAACGATTCGCAGTTAATCCTGGCCTGTTAGAAACATCAGAAGGCTGT
AGACAAATACTGGGACAGCTACAACCATCCCTTCAGACAGGATCAGAAGAACTTAGATCATTATATAATA
CAGTAGCAACCCTCTATTGTGTGCATCAAAGGATAGAGATAAAAGACACCAAGGAAGCTTTAGACAAGAT
AGAGGAAGAGCAAAACAAAAGTAAGACCACCGCACAGCAAGCGGCCGGCCGCTGATCTTCAGACCTGGAG
GAGGAGATATGAGGGACAATTGGAGAAGTGAATTATATAAATATAAAGTAGTAAAAATTGAACCATTAGG
AGTAGCACCCACCAAGGCAAAGAGAAGAGTGGTGCAGAGAGAAAAAAGAGCAGTGGGAATAGGAGCTTTG
TTCCTTGGGTTCTTGGGAGCAGCAGGAAGCACTATGGGCGCAGCGTCAATGACGCTGACGGTACAGGCCA
GACAATTATTGTCTGGTATAGTGCAGCAGCAGAACAATTTGCTGAGGGCTATTGAGGCGCAACAGCATCT
GTTGCAACTCACAGTCTGGGGCATCAAGCAGCTCCAGGCAAGAATCCTGGCTGTGAAAGATACCTAAAGG
ATCAACAGCTCCTGGGGATTTGGGGTTGCTCTGGAAAACTCATTTGCACCACTGCTGTGCCTTGGAATGC
TAGTTGGAGTAATAAATCTCTGGAACAGATTTGGAATCACACGACCTGGATGGAGTGGGACAGAGAAATT
AACAATTACACAAGCTTAATACACTCCTTAATTGAAGAATCGCAAAACCAGCAAGAAAAGAATGAACAAG
AATTATTGGAATTAGATAAATGGGCAAGTTTGTGGAATTGGTTTAACATAACAAATTGGCTGTGGTATAT
AAAATTATTCATAATGATAGTAGGAGGCTTGGTAGGTTTAAGAATAGTTTTTGCTGTACTTTCTATAGTG
AATAGAGTTAGGCAGGGATATTCACCATTATCGTTTCAGACCCACCTCCCAACCCCGAGGGGACCCGACA
GGCCCGAAGGAATAGAAGAAGAAGGTGGAGAGAGAGACAGAGACAGATCCATTCGATTAGTGAACGGATC
TCGACGGTATCGCCAAATGGCAGTATTCATCCACAATTTTAAAAGAAAAGGGGGGATTGGGGGGTACAGT
GCAGGGGAAAGAATAGTAGACATAATAGCAACAGACATACAAACTAAAGAATTACAAAAACAAATTACAA
AAATTCAAAATTTTCGGGTTTATTACAGGGACAGCAGAGATCCAGTTTATCGATATCGATAAGCTTGATA
TCGAATTCAGGCAGGCAGAAGTATGCAAAGCATGCATCTCAATTAGTCAGCAACCATAGTCCCGCCCCTA
ACTCCGCCCATCCCGCCCCTAACTCCGCCCAGTTCCGCCCATTCTCCGCCCCATGGCTGACTAATTTTTT
TTATTTATGCAGAGGCCGAGGCCGCCTCTGCCTCTGAGCTATTCCAGAAGTAGTGAGGAGGCTTTTTTGG
AGGCCTAGGCTACGCGTGCCACCATGATGGCGGACCTGGCCGAGTGCAACATCAAAGTGATGTGTCGCTT
CAGACCTCTCAACGAGTCTGAAGTGAACCGCGGCGACAAGTACATCGCCAAGTTTCAGGGAGAAGACACG
GTCGTGATCGCGTCCAAGCCTTATGCATTTGATCGGGTGTTCCAGTCAAGCACATCTCAAGAGCAAGTGT
ATAATGACTGTGCAAAGAAGATTGTTAAAGATGTACTTGAAGGATATAATGGAACAATATTTGCATACGG
CCAAACATCCTCTGGGAAGACACACACAATGGAGGGTAAACTTCATGATCCAGAAGGCATGGGAATTATT
CCAAGAATAGTGCAAGATATTTTTAATTATATTTACTCCATGGATGAAAATTTGGAATTTCATATTAAGG
TTTCATATTTTGAAATATATTTGGATAAGATAAGGGACCTGTTAGATGTTTCAAAGACCAACCTTTCAGT
TCATGAAGACAAAAACCGAGTTCCCTATGTAAAGGGGTGCACAGAGCGTTTTGTATGTAGTCCAGATGAA
GTTATGGATACCATAGATGAAGGAAAATCCAACAGACATGTAGCAGTTACAAATATGAATGAACATAGCT
CTAGGAGTCACAGTATATTTCTTATTAATGTCAAACAAGAGAACACACAAACGGAACAAAAGCTGAGTGG
AAAACTTTATCTAGTTGATTTAGCTGGTAGTGAAAAGGTTAGTAAAACTGGAGCTGAAGGTGCTGTGCTG
GATGAAGCTAAAAACATCAACAAGTCACTTTCTGCTCTTGGAAATGTTATTTCTGCTTTGGCTGAGGGTA
GTACTTATGTTCCATATCGAGATAGTAAAATGACAAGAATCCTTCAAGATTCATTAGGTGGCAACTGTAG
AACCACTATTGTAATTTGCTGCTCTCCATCATCATACAATGAGTCTGAAACAAAATCTACACTCTTATTT
GGCCAAAGGGCCAAAACAATTAAGAACACAGTTTGTGTCAATGTGGAGTTAACTGCAGAACAGTGGAAAA
AGAAGTATGAAAAAGAAAAAGAAAAAAATAAGATCCTGCGGAACACTATTCAGTGGCTTGAAAATGAGCT
CAACAGATGGCGTAATGGGGAGACGGTGCCTATTGATGAACAGTTTGACAAAGAGAAAGCCAACTTGGAA
GCTTTCACAGTGGATAAAGATATTACTCTTACCAATGATAAACCAGCAACCGCAATTGGAGTTATAGGAA
ATTTTACTGATGCTGAAAGAAGAAAGTGTGAAGAAGAAATTGCTAAATTATACAAACAGCTTGATGACAA
GGATGAAGAAATTAACCAGCAAAGTCAACTGGTAGAGAAGCTGAAGACGCAAATGTTGGATCAGGAGGAG
CTTTTGGCATCTACCAGAAGGGATCAAGACAATATGCAAGCTGAGCTGAATCGCCTTCAAGCAGAAAATG
ATGCCTCTAAAGAAGAAGTGAAAGAAGTTTTACAGGCCCTAGAAGAACTTGCTGTCAATTATGATCAGAA
GTCTCAGGAAGTTGAAGACAAAACTAAGGAATATGAATTGCTTAGTGATGAATTGAATCAGGAATCGGCA
ACTTTAGCGAGTATAGATGCTGAGCTTCAGAAACTTAAGGAAATGACCAACCACCAGAAAAAACGAGCAG
CTGAGATGATGGCATCTTTACTAAAAGGTACCGGATCCAACGGTCCGGGTGGATCTGGAGGTGGAGGTTC
TGGAGGAGAAGAACTTTTGAGCAAGAATTATCATCTTGAGAACGAAGTGGCTCGTCTTAAGAAAGGTTCT
GGCAGTGGAGAAGAACTGCTTTCAAAGAATTACCACCTGGAAAATGAGGTAGCTAGACTGAAAAAGGGGA
GCGGAAGTGGGGAGGAGTTGCTGAGCAAAAATTATCATTTGGAGAACGAAGTAGCACGACTAAAGAAAGG
GTCCGGATCGGGTGAGGAGTTACTCTCGAAAAATTATCATCTCGAAAACGAAGTGGCTCGGCTAAAAAAG
GGCAGTGGTTCTGGAGAAGAGCTATTATCTAAAAACTACCACCTCGAAAATGAGGTGGCACGCTTAAAAA
AGGGAAGTGGCAGTGGTGAAGAGCTACTATCCAAGAATTATCATCTTGAGAACGAGGTAGCGCGTTTGAA
GAAGGGTTCCGGCTCAGGAGAGGAACTGCTCTCGAAGAACTATCATCTTGAAAATGAGGTCGCTCGATTA
AAAAAGGGATCGGGCAGTGGTGAGGAACTACTTTCAAAGAATTACCACCTCGAAAACGAAGTAGCTCGAT
TAAAGAAAGGTTCAGGGTCGGGTGAAGAATTACTGAGTAAAAATTATCATCTGGAAAATGAGGTAGCGAG
ACTAAAAAAGGGGAGTGGTTCTGGCGAAGAGTTGCTATCGAAAAATTATCATCTTGAGAACGAAGTTGCT
AGGCTCAAAAAGGGCTCAGGCTCAGGCGAGGAGTTGCTCTCGAAAAACTACCACTTGGAAAATGAGGTCG
CGAGGTTGAAAAAGGGGAGCGGGTCGGGCGAGGAGTTATTGAGCAAAAACTATCATTTAGAGAACGAAGT
CGCGCGCTTAAAGAAAGGCTCGGGCTCGGGCGAAGAACTCTTATCGAAGAACTACCACCTCGAAAATGAG
GTCGCCAGGTTGAAAAAGGGCAGTGGCAGCGGGGAGGAACTCTTGAGCAAGAACTACCACTTGGAGAATG
AGGTCGCGAGATTGAAGAAAGGGTCGGGGAGCGGCGAGGAATTGCTCAGCAAGAATTATCATTTGGAGAA
CGAAGTCGCCAGGCTCAAGAAAGGCTCGGGGTCGGGGGAGGAATTGTTGAGTAAAAACTACCACTTGGAA
AATGAAGTCGCCAGGCTCAAAAAAGGGAGTGGGAGCGGCGAAGAGTTATTGAGCAAAAATTACCACTTGG
AGAACGAAGTGGCAAGGCTCAAGAAAGGGAGCGGCAGCGGGGAGGAGCTCTTATCGAAGAACTACCACTT
AGAGAATGAAGTCGCCCGCTTGAAGAAAGGCTCGGGGAGCGGGGAAGAGCTCTTGAGCAAGAACTACCAC
TTGGAAAATGAGGTGGCGCGCTTGAAGAAAGGGAGCGGGAGCGGGGAAGAGTTACTATCTAAGAATTATC
ATCTCGAGAACGAGGTGGCTCGACTAAAGAAGGGCTCCGGCAGTGGGGAGGAACTCCTGTCGAAGAACTA
TCATCTTGAAAATGAGGTTGCAAGACTTAAAAAGGGGTCCGGATCAGGTGAGGAACTACTCAGTAAGAAT
TACCACCTGGAAAACGAAGTTGCACGTTTGAAGAAAGGATCAGGATCAGGCGAAGAACTGCTCTCAAAAG
ATTATCATTTGGAAAATGAGGTTGCACGTTTAAAAAAGGGAAGTGGCAGTGGTGAGGAACTTCTGTCGAA
AAATTATCATCTCGAGAATGAAGTAGCCCGACTTAAAAAGGGTTCTGGCTCGGGTCAGCGGCCGCACCGG
TACCTTTAAGACCAATGACTTACAAGGCAGCTGTAGATCTTAGCCACTTTTTAAAAGAAAAGGGGGGACT
GGAAGGGCTAATTCACTCCCAACGAAGACAAGATCTGCTTTTTGCTTGTACTGGGTCTCTCTGGTTAGAC
CAGATCTGAGCCTGGGAGCTCTCTGGCTAACTAGGGAACCCACTGCTTAAGCCTCAATAAAGCTTGCCTT
GAGTGCTTCAAGTAGTGTGTGCCCGTCTGTT
