>Addgene plasmid #72229 | pHRdSV40-K560-24xGCN4_v4 | addgene partial sequence | sequence record 138481 | FUGW-Fwd 5'-ATTACAGGGACAGCAGAGATCC-3'
TGATATCGAATTCAGGCAGGCAGAAGTATGCAAAGCATGCATCTCAATTAGTCAGCAACCATAGTCCCGC
CCCTAACTCCGCCCATCCCGCCCCTAACTCCGCCCAGTTCCGCCCATTCTCCGCCCCATGGCTGACTAAT
TTTTTTTATTTATGCAGAGGCCGAGGCCGCCTCTGCCTCTGAGCTATTCCAGAAGTAGTGAGGAGGCTTT
TTTGGAGGCCTAGGCTACGCGTGCCACCATGATGGCGGACCTGGCCGAGTGCAACATCAAAGTGATGTGT
CGCTTCAGACCTCTCAACGAGTCTGAAGTGAACCGCGGCGACAAGTACATCGCCAAGTTTCAGGGAGAAG
ACACGGTCGTGATCGCGTCCAAGCCTTATGCATTTGATCGGGTGTTCCAGTCAAGCACATCTCAAGAGCA
AGTGTATAATGACTGTGCAAAGAAGATTGTTAAAGATGTACTTGAAGGATATAATGGAACAATATTTGCA
TACGGCCAAACATCCTCTGGGAAGACACACACAATGGAGGGTAAACTTCATGATCCAGAAGGCATGGGAA
TTATTCCAAGAATAGTGCAAGATATTTTTAATTATATTTACTCCATGGATGAAAATTTGGAATTTCATAT
TAAGGTTTCATATTTTGAAATATATTTGGATAAGATAAGGGACCTGTTAGATGTTTCAAAGACCAACCTT
TCAGTTCATGAAGACAAAAACCGAGTTCCCTATGTAAAGGGGTGCACAGAGCGTTTTGTATGTAGTCCAG
ATGAAGTTATGGATACCATAGATGAAGGAAAATCCAACAGACATGTAGCAGTTACAAA
