>Addgene plasmid #72229 | pHRdSV40-K560-24xGCN4_v4 | addgene partial sequence | sequence record 138482 | Kif5b-F3 5'-AATCGCCTTCAAGCAGAAAATG-3'
GGCCCTAGAAGAACTTGCTGTCAATTATGATCAGAAGTCTCAGGAAGTTGAAGACAAAACTAAGGAATAT
GAATTGCTTAGTGATGAATTGAATCAGGAATCGGCAACTTTAGCGAGTATAGATGCTGAGCTTCAGAAAC
TTAAGGAAATGACCAACCACCAGAAAAAACGAGCAGCTGAGATGATGGCATCTTTACTAAAAGGTACCGG
ATCCAACGGTCCGGGTGGATCTGGAGGTGGAGGTTCTGGAGGAGAAGAACTTTTGAGCAAGAATTATCAT
CTTGAGAACGAAGTGGCTCGTCTTAAGAAAGGTTCTGGCAGTGGAGAAGAACTGCTTTCAAAGAATTACC
ACCTGGAAAATGAGGTAGCTAGACTGAAAAAGGGGAGCGGAAGTGGGGAGGAGTTGCTGAGCAAAAATTA
TCATTTGGAGAACGAAGTAGCACGACTAAAGAAAGGGTCCGGATCGGGTGAGGAGTTACTCTCGAAAAAT
TATCATCTCGAAAACGAAGTGGCTCGGCTAAAAAAGGGCAGTGGTTCTGGAGAAGAGCTATTATCTAAAA
ACTACCACCTCGAAAATGAGGTGGCACGCTTAAAAAAGGGAAGTGGCAGTGGTGAAGAGCTACTATCCAA
GAATTATCATCTTGAGAACGAGGTAGCGCGTTTGAAGAAGGGTTCCGGCTCAGGAGAGGAACTGCTCTCG
AAGAACTATCATCTTGAAAATGAGGTCGCTCGATTAAAAAAGGGATCGGGCAGTGGTGAGGAACTACTTT
CAAAGAATTACCACCTCGAAAACGAAGTAGCTCGATTAAAGAAAGGTTCAGGGTCGGGTGAAGAATTACT
GAGTAAAAATTATCATCTGGAAAATGAGGTAGCGAGACTAAAAAAGGGGAGTGGTTCTGGCGAAGAGTTG
CTATCGAAAAATTATCATCTTGAGAACGAAGTTGCTAGGCTCAAAAA
